Addgene plasmid #18783: tTA IRES GFP
Depositing lab: Scott Lowe. Depositing organization: Cold Spring Harbor Laboratory.
Backbone
  Vector backbone: MSCV-IRES-GFP
  Vector type: Mammalian Expression, Retroviral
Growth in bacteria
  Bacterial resistance: Ampicillin, 100 μg/mL
  Growth temperature: 37°C
  Growth strain: DH5alpha
  Copy number: High Copy
Gene/Insert
  Gene/Insert name: tTA (alt name: tetracycline transactivator protein)
  Tag / fusion protein: IRES GFP (C terminal on backbone)
  Cloning method: Restriction Enzyme
  Sequencing primers: 5′ MSCV
Terms and licenses: Academic/Nonprofit Terms; Industry Terms: Not Available to Industry
How to cite: tTA IRES GFP was a gift from Scott Lowe (Addgene plasmid # 18783 ; http://n2t.net/addgene:18783 ; RRID:Addgene_18783)
