[The description below was written by a language model from this plasmid's Addgene catalogue record.]
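Description:
tTA IRES GFP is a retroviral mammalian expression plasmid built on the MSCV-IRES-GFP backbone, a murine stem cell virus–derived vector. It is propagated in E. coli as a high-copy plasmid under ampicillin selection. The record does not include a feature table, so the exact origin of replication, the arrangement of the viral elements and the total size are not documented here. In MSCV-type vectors generally, the long terminal repeats flank the payload, the 5′ LTR serves as the promoter for the transcript, and a packaging signal allows the RNA genome to be incorporated into retroviral particles when the plasmid is introduced into a suitable packaging cell line. No mammalian drug-selection marker is listed.

The insert is tTA, the tetracycline transactivator protein, cloned by restriction enzymes upstream of the backbone's IRES-GFP cassette. Although the catalogue lists IRES GFP under tags, it is not a physical fusion: the internal ribosome entry site permits GFP to be translated independently from the same bicistronic mRNA as tTA, so green fluorescence marks cells that have been transduced and are expressing the transactivator. tTA is the "Tet-Off" regulator: it binds tetracycline-responsive promoter elements and activates transcription in the absence of tetracycline or doxycycline, and is released when the drug is added. The construct is therefore suited to stably delivering tTA into dividing mammalian cells by retroviral infection, identifying or sorting the transduced population by GFP, and then using those cells with a separate tetracycline-responsive construct for reversible, drug-controlled expression. The record does not state a specific application or the responder construct it was paired with.
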