>Addgene plasmid #18783 | tTA IRES GFP | addgene partial sequence | sequence record 24647 | pLXSN-5
NNNNCNNCTTNNNNNNCCCTCACTCCTTCTCTAGGCGCCGGAATTAGATCTCTCGAGGTTAACGAATTCA
TATGTCTAGATTAGATAAAAGTAAAGTGATTAACAGCGCATTAGAGCTGCTTAATGAGGTCGGAATCGAA
GGTTTAACAACCCGTAAACTCGCCCAGAAGCTAGGTGTAGAGCAGCCTACATTGTATTGGCATGTAAAAN
ATAAGCGGGCTTTGCTCGACGCCTTAGCCATTGAGATGTTAGATAGGCACCATACTCACTTTTGCCCTTT
AGAAGGGGAAAGCTGGCAAGATTTTTTACGTAATAACGCTAAAAGTTTTAGATGTGCTTTACTAAGTCAT
CGCGATGGAGCAAAAGTACATTTAGGTACACGGCCTACAGAAAAACAGTATGAAACTCTCGAAAATCAAT
TAGCCTTTTTATGCCAACAAGGTTTTTCACTAGAGAATGCATTATATGCACTCAGCGCTGTGGGGCATTT
TACTTTAGGTTGCGTATTGGAAGATCAAGAGCATCAAGTCGCTAAAGAAGAAAGGGAAACACCTACTACT
GATAGTATGCCGCCATTATTACGACAAGCTATCGAATTTNNNNNNNNNNNAAGGTGCAGAGCCANGNCTT
NCTTATTCGGCCTTGAATTGATCATATGCGGATTAGAAAAACAACTTAAATGTGAAAGTGGGTCCGCGTA
CAGCCGCGCGCGTACGAAAAACAATTACGGGTCTACCATCGAGGGCCTGCTCGATCTCCCGGGACGACGA
CGCCCCCGAANNNNNGGGGCTGGNNGCNNCNNNNCCGGNCCTTTCNCCCCNNN
